>Addgene plasmid #111550 | 10XUAS IVS Jaws mCherry_tr | depositor full sequence | sequence record 209462 | Full Sequence
GACTCAGGTGGCACTTTTCGGGGAAATGTGCGCGGAACCCCTATTTGTTTATTTTTCTAAATACATTCAA
ATATGTATCCGCTCATGAGACAATAACCCTGATAAATGCTTCAATAATATTGAAAAAGGAAGAGTATGAG
TATTCAACATTTCCGTGTCGCCCTTATTCCCTTTTTTGCGGCATTTTGCCTTCCTGTTTTTGCTCACCCA
GAAACGCTGGTGAAAGTAAAAGATGCTGAAGATCAGTTGGGTGCACGAGTGGGTTACATCGAACTGGATC
TCAACAGCGGTAAGATCCTTGAGAGTTTTCGCCCCGAAGAACGTTTTCCAATGATGAGCACTTTTAAAGT
TCTGCTATGTGGCGCGGTATTATCCCGTATTGACGCCGGGCAAGAGCAACTCGGTCGCCGCATACACTAT
TCTCAGAATGACTTGGTTGAGTACTCACCAGTCACAGAAAAGCATCTTACGGATGGCATGACAGTAAGAG
AATTATGCAGTGCTGCCATAACCATGAGTGATAACACTGCGGCCAACTTACTTCTGACAACGATCGGAGG
ACCGAAGGAGCTAACCGCTTTTTTGCACAACATGGGGGATCATGTAACTCGCCTTGATCGTTGGGAACCG
GAGCTGAATGAAGCCATACCAAACGACGAGCGTGACACCACGATGCCTGTAGCAATGGCAACAACGTTGC
GCAAACTATTAACTGGCGAACTACTTACTCTAGCTTCCCGGCAACAATTAATAGACTGGATGGAGGCGGA
TAAAGTTGCAGGACCACTTCTGCGCTCGGCCCTTCCGGCTGGCTGGTTTATTGCTGATAAATCTGGAGCC
GGTGAGCGTGGGTCTCGCGGTATCATTGCAGCACTGGGGCCAGATGGTAAGCCCTCCCGTATCGTAGTTA
TCTACACGACGGGGAGTCAGGCAACTATGGATGAACGAAATAGACAGATCGCTGAGATAGGTGCCTCACT
GATTAAGCATTGGTAACTGTCAGACCAAGTTTACTCATATATACTTTAGATTGATTTAAAACTTCATTTT
TAATTTAAAAGGATCTAGGTGAAGATCCTTTTTGATAATCTCATGACCAAAATCCCTTAACGTGAGTTTT
CGTTCCACTGAGCGTCAGACCCCGTAGAAAAGATCAAAGGATCTTCTTGAGATCCTTTTTTTCTGCGCGT
AATCTGCTGCTTGCAAACAAAAAAACCACCGCTACCAGCGGTGGTTTGTTTGCCGGATCAAGAGCTACCA
ACTCTTTTTCCGAAGGTAACTGGCTTCAGCAGAGCGCAGATACCAAATACTGTTCTTCTAGTGTAGCCGT
AGTTAGGCCACCACTTCAAGAACTCTGTAGCACCGCCTACATACCTCGCTCTGCTAATCCTGTTACCAGT
GGCTGCTGCCAGTGGCGATAAGTCGTGTCTTACCGGGTTGGACTCAAGACGATAGTTACCGGATAAGGCG
CAGCGGTCGGGCTGAACGGGGGGTTCGTGCACACAGCCCAGCTTGGAGCGAACGACCTACACCGAACTGA
GATACCTACAGCGTGAGCTATGAGAAAGCGCCACGCTTCCCGAAGGGAGAAAGGCGGACAGGTATCCGGT
AAGCGGCAGGGTCGGAACAGGAGAGCGCACGAGGGAGCTTCCAGGGGGAAACGCCTGGTATCTTTATAGT
CCTGTCGGGTTTCGCCACCTCTGACTTGAGCGTCGATTTTTGTGATGCTCGTCAGGGGGGCGGAGCCTAT
GGAAAAACGCCAGCAACGCGGCCTTTTTACGGTTCCTGGCCTTTTGCTGGCCTTTTGCTCACATGTTACC
GTCGACGATGTAGGTCACGGTCTCGAAGCCGCGGTGCGGGTGCCAGGGCGTGCCCTTGGGCTCCCCGGGC
GCGTACTCCACCTCACCCATCTGGTCCATCATGATGAACGGGTCGAGGTGGCGGTAGTTGATCCCGGCGA
ACGCGCGGCGCACCGGGAAGCCCTCGCCCTCGAAACCGCTGGGCGCGGTGGTCACGGTGAGCACGGGACG
TGCGACGGCGTCGGCGGGTGCGGATACGCGGGGCAGCGTCAGCGGGTTCTCGACGGTCACGGCGGGCATG
TCGACAAGCCGAACATATGGGCGCGCCTAGTATGTATGTAAGTTAATAAAACCCATTTTTGCGGAAAGTA
GATAAAAAAAACATTTTTTTTTTTTACTGCACTGGATATCATTGAACTTATCTGATCAGTTTTAAATTTA
CTTCGATCCAAGGGTATTTGATGTACCAGGTTCTTTCGATTACCTCTCACTCAAAATGACATTCCACTCA
AAGTCAGCGCTGTTTGCCTCCTTCTCTGTCCACAGAAATATCGCCGTCTCTTTCGCCGCTGCGTCCGCTA
TCTCTTTCGCCACCGTTTGTAGCGTTACGTAGCGTCAATGTCCGCCTTCAGTTGCATTTTGTCAGCGGTT
TCGTGACGAAGCTCCAAGCGGTTTACGCCATCAATTAAACACAAAGTGCTGTGCCAAAACTCCTCTCGCT
TCTTATTTTTGTTTGTTTTTTGAGTGATTGGGGTGGTGATTGGTTTTGGGTGGGTAAGCAGGGGAAAGTG
TGAAAAATCCCGGCAATGGGCCAAGAGGATCAGGAGCTATTAATTCGCGGAGGCAGCAAACACCCATCTG
CCGAGCATCTGAACAATGTGAGTAGTACATGTGCATACATCTTAAGTTCACTTGATCTATAGGAACTGCG
ATTGCAACATCAAATTGTATGCGGCGTGAGAACTGCGACCCACAAAAATCCCAAACCGCAATTGCACAAA
CAAATAGTGACACGAAACAGATTATTCTGGTAGCTGTTCTCGCTATATAAGACAATTTTTGAGATCATAT
CATGATCAAGACATCTAAAGGCATTCATTTTCGACTATATTCTTTTTTACAAAAAATATAACAACCAGAT
ATTTTAAGCTGATCCTAGATGCACAAAAAATAAATAAAAGTATAAACCTACTTCGTAGGATACTTCGGGG
TACTTTTTGTTCGGGGTTAGATGAGCATAACGCTAGTAGTTGATATTTGAGATCCCCTATCATTGCAGGG
TGACAGCGGAGCGGCTTCGCAGAGCTGCATTAACCAGGGCTTCGGGCAGGCCAAAAACTACGGCACGCTC
CGGCCACCCAGTCCGCCGGAGGACTCCGGTTCAGGGAGCGGCCAACTAGCCGAGAACCTCACCTATGCCT
GGCACAATATGGACATCTTTGGGGCGGTCAATCAGCCGGGCTCCGGATGGCGGCAGCTGGTCAACCGGAC
ACGCGGACTATTCTGCAACGAGCGACACATACCGGCGCCCAGGAAACATTTGCTCAAGAACGGTGAGTTT
CTATTCGCAGTCGGCTGATCTGTGTGAAATCTTAATAAAGGGTCCAATTACCAATTTGAAACTCAGTTTG
CGGCGTGGCCTATCCGGGCGAACTTTTGGCCGTGATGGGCAGTTCCGGTGCCGGAAAGACGACCCTGCTG
AATGCCCTTGCCTTTCGATCGCCGCAGGGCATCCAAGTATCGCCATCCGGGATGCGACTGCTCAATGGCC
AACCTGTGGACGCCAAGGAGATGCAGGCCAGGTGCGCCTATGTCCAGCAGGATGACCTCTTTATCGGCTC
CCTAACGGCCAGGGAACACCTGATTTTCCAAGCCATGGTGCGGATGCCACGACATCTGACCTATCGGCAG
CGAGTGGCCCGCGTGGATCAGGTGATCCAGGAGCTTTCGCTCAGCAAATGTCAGCACACGATCATCGGTG
TGCCCGGCAGGGTGAAAGGTCTGTCCGGCGGAGAAAGGAAGCGTCTGGCATTCGCCTCCGAGGCTCTAAC
CGATCCGCCGCTTCTGATCTGCGATGAGCCCACCTCCGGACTGGACTCCTTTACCGCCCACAGCGTCGTC
CAGGTGCTGAAGAAGCTGTCGCAGAAGGGCAAGACCGTCATCCTGACCATTCATCAGCCGTCTTCCGAGC
TGTTTGAGCTCTTTGACAAGATCCTTCTGATGGCCGAGGGCAGGGTAGCTTTCTTGGGCACTCCCAGCGA
AGCCGTCGACTTCTTTTCCTAGTGAGTTCGATGTGTTTATTAAGGGTATCTAGTATTACATAACATCTCA
ACTCCTATCCAGCGTGGGTGCCCAGTGTCCTACCAACTACAATCCGGCGGACTTTTACGTACAGGTGTTG
GCCGTTGTGCCCGGACGGGAGATCGAGTCCCGTGATCGGATCGCCAAGATATGCGACAATTTTGCCATTA
GCAAAGTAGCCCGGGATATGGAGCAGTTGTTGGCCACCAAAAATCTGGAGAAGCCACTGGAGCAGCCGGA
GAATGGGTACACCTACAAGGCCACCTGGTTCATGCAGTTCCGGGCGGTCCTGTGGCGATCCTGGCTGTCG
GTGCTCAAGGAACCACTCCTCGTAAAAGTGCGACTTATTCAGACAACGGTGAGTGGTTCCAGTGGAAACA
AATGATATAACGCTTACAATTCTTGGAAACAAATTCGCTAGATTTTAGATAGAATTGCCTGATTCCACAC
CCTTCTTAGTTTTTTTCAATGAGATGTATAGTTTATAGTTTTGCAGAAGATAAATAAATTTCATTTAACT
CGCGAATATTAATGAGATGCGAGTAACATTTTAATTTGCAGATGGTTGCCATCTTGATTGGCCTCATCTT
TTTGGGCCAACAACTCACGCAAGTGGGTGTGATGAATATCAACGGAGCCATCTTCCTCTTCCTGACCAAC
ATGACCTTTCAAAACGTCTTTGCCACGATAAATGTAAGTCATGTTTAGAATACATTTGCATTTCAATAAT
TTACTAACTTTCTAATGAATCGATTCGATTTAGGTGTTCACCTCAGAGCTGCCAGTTTTTATGAGGGAGG
CCCGAAGTCGACTTTATCGCTGTGACACATACTTTCTGGGCAAAACGATTGCCGAATTGCCGCTTTTTCT
CACAGTGCCACTGGTCTTCACGGCGATTGCCTATCCGATGATCGGACTGCGGGCCGGAGTGCTGCACTTC
TTCAACTGCCTGGCGCTGGTCACTCTGGTGGCCAATGTGTCAACGTCCTTCGGATATCTAATATCCTGCG
CCAGCTCCTCGACCTCGATGGCGCTGTCTGTGGGTCCGCCGGTTATCATACCATTCCTGCTCTTTGGCGG
CTTCTTCTTGAACTCGGGCTCGGTGCCAGTATACCTCAAATGGTTGTCGTACCTCTCATGGTTCCGTTAC
GCCAACGAGGGTCTGCTGATTAACCAATGGGCGGACGTGGAGCCGGGCGAAATTAGCTGCACATCGTCGA
ACACCACGTGCCCCAGTTCGGGCAAGGTCATCCTGGAGACGCTTAACTTCTCCGCCGCCGATCTGCCGCT
GGACTACGTGGGTCTGGCCATTCTCATCGTGAGCTTCCGGGTGCTCGCATATCTGGCTCTAAGACTTCGG
GCCCGACGCAAGGAGTAGCCGACATATATCCGAAATAACTGCTTGTTTTTTTTTTTTACCATTATTACCA
TCGTGTTTACTGTTTATTGCCCCCTCAAAAAGCTAATGTAATTATATTTGTGCCAATAAAAACAAGATAT
GACCTATAGAATACAAGTATTTCCCCTTCGAACATCCCCACAAGTAGACTTTGGATTTGTCTTCTAACCA
AAAGACTTACACACCTGCATACCTTACATCAAAAACTCGTTTATCGCTACATAAAACACCGGGATATATT
TTTTATATACATACTTTTCAAATCGCGCGCCCTCTTCATAATTCACCTCCACCACACCACGTTTCGTAGT
TGCTCTTTCGCTGTCTCCCACCCGCTCTCCGCAACACATTCACCTTTTGTTCGACGACCTTGGAGCGACT
GTCGTTAGTTCCGCGCGATTCGGTTCGCTCAAATGGTTCCGAGTGGTTCATTTCGTCTCAATAGAAATTA
GTAATAAATATTTGTATGTACAATTTATTTGCTCCAATATATTTGTATATATTTCCCTCACAGCTATATT
TATTCTAATTTAATATTATGACTTTTTAAGGTAATTTTTTGTGACCTGTTCGGAGTGATTAGCGTTACAA
TTTGAACTGAAAGTGACATCCAGTGTTTGTTCCTTGTGTAGATGCATCTCAAAAAAATGGTGGGCATAAT
AGTGTTGTTTATATATATCAAAAATAACAACTATAATAATAAGAATACATTTAATTTAGAAAATGCTTGG
ATTTCACTGGAACTAGGGCGCGCCTCCGGAACATAATGGTGCAGGGCGCTGACTTCCGCGTTTCCAGACT
TTACGAAACACGGAAACCGAAGACCATTCATGTTGTTGCTCAGGTCGCAGACGTTTTGCAGCAGCAGTCG
CTTCACGTTCGCTCGCGTATCGGTGATTCATTCTGCTAACCAGTAAGGCAACCCCGCCAGCCTAGCCGGG
TCCTCAACGACAGGAGCACGATCATGCGCACCCGTGGCCAGGGCCGCACTAGCGCATGCCTGCAGGTCGG
AGTACTGTCCTCCGAGCGGAGTACTGTCCTCCGAGCGGAGTACTGTCCTCCGAGCGGAGTACTGTCCTCC
GAGCGGAGTACTGTCCTCCGAGCGGAGACTCTAGCACTAGTGCATGCCTGCAGGTCGGAGTACTGTCCTC
CGAGCGGAGTACTGTCCTCCGAGCGGAGTACTGTCCTCCGAGCGGAGTACTGTCCTCCGAGCGGAGTACT
GTCCTCCGAGCGGAGACTCTAGCGACGTCGAGCGCCGGAGTATAAATAGAGGCGCTTCGTCTACGGAGCG
ACAATTCAATTCAAACAAGCAAAGTGAACACGTCGCTAAGCGAAAGCTAAGCAAATAAACAAGCGCAGCT
GAACAAGCTAAACAATCTGCAGTAAAGTGCAAGTTAAAGTGAATCAATTAAAAGTAACCAGCAACCAAGT
AAATCAACTGCAACTACTGAAATCTGCCAAGAAGTAATTATTGAATACAAGAAGAGAACTCTGAATAGAT
CTAAAAGGTAGGTTCAACCACTGATGCCTAGGCACACCGAAACGACTAACCCTAATTCTTATCCTTTACT
TCAGGCGGCCGCGGCTCGAGCAAAATGACCGCCGTGAGCACCACCGCCACCACCGTGCTGCAGGCCACCC
AGAGCGATGTGCTGCAGGAGATCCAGAGCAACTTCCTGCTGAACAGCAGCATCTGGGTGAACATCGCCCT
GGCCGGAGTGGTGATCCTGCTGTTCGTGGCCATGGGCCGCGATCTGGAGAGCCCCCGCGCCAAGCTGATC
TGGGTGGCCACCATGCTGGTGCCCCTGGTGAGCATCAGCAGCTACGCCGGACTGGCCAGCGGCCTGACCG
TGGGCTTCCTGCAGATGCCCCCCGGCCACGCCCTGGCCGGACAGGAGGTGCTGAGCCCCTGGGGCCGCTA
CCTGACCTGGACCTTCAGCACCCCCATGATCCTGCTGGCCCTGGGCCTGCTGGCCGATACCGATATCGCC
AGCCTGTTCACCGCCATCACCATGGATATCGGCATGTGCGTGACCGGCCTGGCCGCCGCCCTGATCACCA
GCAGCCACCTGCTGCGCTGGGTGTTCTACGGCATCAGCTGCGCCTTCTTCGTGGCCGTGCTGTACGTGCT
GCTGGTGCAGTGGCCCGCCGATGCCGAGGCCGCCGGAACCAGCGAGATCTTCGGCACCCTGCGCATCCTG
ACCGTGGTGCTGTGGCTGGGCTACCCCATCCTGTTCGCCCTGGGCAGCGAGGGCGTGGCCCTGCTGAGCG
TGGGCGTGACCAGCTGGGGCTACAGCGGCCTGGATATCCTGGCCAAGTACGTGTTCGCCTTCCTGCTGCT
GCGCTGGGTGGCCGCCAACGAGGGCACCGTGAGCGGCAGCGGCATGGGCATCGGCAGCGGAGGCGCCGCC
CCCGCCGACGATGCGATCGCTGCTGCCGCCGCGGCGGCCAAGAGCAGGATCACCAGCGAGGGCGAGTACA
TCCCCCTGGACCAGATCGACATCAACGGAGGTTCAGGCGGAACCGGTGTGAGCAAGGGCGAGGAGGACAA
CATGGCCATCATCAAGGAGTTCATGCGCTTCAAGGTGCACATGGAGGGCTCCGTGAACGGCCACGAGTTC
GAGATCGAGGGCGAGGGCGAGGGCCGCCCCTACGAGGGCACCCAGACCGCCAAGCTGAAGGTGACCAAGG
GCGGCCCCCTGCCCTTCGCCTGGGACATCCTGTCCCCTCAGTTCATGTACGGCTCCAAGGCCTACGTGAA
GCACCCCGCCGACATCCCCGACTACTTGAAGCTGTCCTTCCCCGAGGGCTTCAAGTGGGAGCGCGTGATG
AACTTCGAGGACGGCGGCGTGGTGACCGTGACCCAGGACTCCTCCCTGCAGGACGGCGAGTTCATCTACA
AGGTGAAGCTGCGCGGCACCAACTTCCCCTCCGACGGCCCCGTAATGCAGAAGAAGACCATGGGCTGGGA
GGCCTCCTCCGAGCGGATGTACCCCGAGGACGGCGCCCTGAAGGGCGAGATCAAGCAGAGGCTGAAGCTG
AAGGACGGCGGCCACTACGACGCCGAGGTCAAGACCACCTACAAGGCCAAGAAGCCCGTGCAGCTGCCCG
GCGCCTACAACGTCAACATCAAGCTGGACATCACCTCCCACAACGAGGACTACACCATCGTGGAACAGTA
CGAGCGCGCCGAGGGCCGCCACTCCACCGGCGGCATGGACGAGCTGTACAAGTTCTGCTACGAGAACGAG
GTGTAATCTAGAGGATCTTTGTGAAGGAACCTTACTTCTGTGGTGTGACATAATTGGACAAACTACCTAC
AGAGATTTAAAGCTCTAAGGTAAATATAAAATTTTTAAGTGTATAATGTGTTAAACTACTGATTCTAATT
GTTTGTGTATTTTAGATTCCAACCTATGGAACTGATGAATGGGAGCAGTGGTGGAATGCCTTTAATGAGG
AAAACCTGTTTTGCTCAGAAGAAATGCCATCTAGTGATGATGAGGCTACTGCTGACTCTCAACATTCTAC
TCCTCCAAAAAAGAAGAGAAAGGTAGAAGACCCCAAGGACTTTCCTTCAGAATTGCTAAGTTTTTTGAGT
CATGCTGTGTTTAGTAATAGAACTCTTGCTTGCTTTGCTATTTACACCACAAAGGAAAAAGCTGCACTGC
TATACAAGAAAATTATGGAAAAATATTTGATGTATAGTGCCTTGACTAGAGATCATAATCAGCCATACCA
CATTTGTAGAGGTTTTACTTGCTTTAAAAAACCTCCCACACCTCCCCCTGAACCTGAAACATAAAATGAA
TGCAATTGTTGTTGTTAACTTGTTTATTGCAGCTTATAATGGTTACAAATAAAGCAATAGCATCACAAAT
TTCACAAATAAAGCATTTTTTTCACTGCATTCTAGTTGTGGTTTGTCCAAACTCATCAATGTATCTTATC
ATGTCTGGATCGATCTGGCCGGCCGTTTAAACGAATTCTTGAAGACGAAAGGGCCTCGTGATACGCCTAT
TTTTATAGGTTAATGTCATGATAATAATGGTTTCTTA
Features (pLannotate 1.2.2; 20 found; start..end, strand, type, name):
     31..135     +  promoter       AmpR promoter: bla
    136..996     +  CDS            AmpR: β-lactamase; bla; confers resistance to ampicillin, carbenicillin, and related antibiotics
   1167..1755    +  rep_origin     ori: high-copy-number ColE1/pMB1/pBR322/pUC origin of replication
   1842..1911    +  protein_bind   attB: attB site for the φC31 integrase (Groth et al., 2000) phage φC31 integrase
   2606..5478    +  CDS            mini-white: Drosophila white gene eye color pigment; white; This is a modified version of the white gene lacking part of the first intron.
   6251..6406    +  CDS            YPB1_ECOLX (fragment): Protein predicted: Swiss-Prot protein existence level 4. From Escherichia coli.
   6508..6602    +  protein_bind   5X UAS: five tandem copies of the "ScaI site" 17-mer CGGAGTACTGTCCTCCG, an upstream activating sequence (UAS) that efficiently binds yeast Gal4 (Webster et al., 1988; Pfeiffer et al., 2010) GAL4
   6621..6637    -  misc_feature   MCS (fragment): pUC18/19 multiple cloning site
   6636..6730    +  protein_bind   5X UAS: five tandem copies of the "ScaI site" 17-mer CGGAGTACTGTCCTCCG, an upstream activating sequence (UAS) that efficiently binds yeast Gal4 (Webster et al., 1988; Pfeiffer et al., 2010) GAL4
   6755..6993    +  promoter       hsp70 promoter: Drosophila melanogaster hsp70Bb promoter
   7008..7074    +  intron         Mhc intron: modified Drosophila myosin heavy chain intron 16 (Pfeiffer et al., 2010)
   7095..7901    +  CDS            hop: BACH_HALHS - Experimental evidence at protein level: Swiss-Prot protein existence level 1. Light-driven anion pump. From Halobacterium halobium (strain shark).
   7950..8012    +  CDS            KCNJ2 (fragment): KCNJ2_HUMAN - Also known as IRK1. Experimental evidence at protein level: Swiss-Prot protein existence level 1. Probably participates in establishing action potential waveform and excitability of neuronal and muscle tissues. Inward rectifier potassium channels are characterized by a greater tendency to allow potassium to flow into the cell rather than out of it. Their voltage dependence is regulated by the concentration of extracellular potassium; as external potassium is raised, the voltage range of the channel opening shifts to more positive voltages. The inward rectification is mainly due t
   8028..8732    +  CDS            mCherry: mCherry is a basic (constitutively fluorescent) red fluorescent protein published in 2004, derived from Discosoma sp.. It is reported to be a very rapidly-maturing monomer with low acid sensitivity.
   8764..8838    +  CDS            small t antigen (fragment): SV40 (simian virus 40) small t antigen
   8840..8905    +  intron         small t intron: SV40 (simian virus 40) small t antigen intron
   9035..9055    +  CDS            SV40 NLS: nuclear localization signal of SV40 (simian virus 40) large T antigen
   9062..9196    +  CDS            LT_POVHA (fragment): Protein inferred from homology: Swiss-Prot protein existence level 3. Isoform large T antigen is a key early protein essential for both driving viral replication and inducing cellular transformation. Plays a role in viral genome replication by driving entry of quiescent cells into the cell cycle and by autoregulating the synthesis of viral early mRNA. Displays highly oncogenic activities by corrupting the host cellular checkpoint mechanisms that guard cell division and the transcription, replication, and repair of DNA. Participates in the modulation of cellular gene expression preceeding viral
   9221..9304    +  CDS            large T antigen (fragment): large T antigen from SV40 (simian virus 40)
   9327..9461    +  polyA_signal   SV40 poly(A) signal: SV40 polyadenylation signal
