>Addgene plasmid #111550 | 10XUAS IVS Jaws mCherry_tr | addgene full sequence | sequence record 213990 | Addgene NGS Result
GACTCAGGTGGCACTTTTCGGGGAAATGTGCGCGGAACCCCTATTTGTTTATTTTTCTAAATACATTCAA
ATATGTATCCGCTCATGAGACAATAACCCTGATAAATGCTTCAATAATATTGAAAAAGGAAGAGTATGAG
TATTCAACATTTCCGTGTCGCCCTTATTCCCTTTTTTGCGGCATTTTGCCTTCCTGTTTTTGCTCACCCA
GAAACGCTGGTGAAAGTAAAAGATGCTGAAGATCAGTTGGGTGCACGAGTGGGTTACATCGAACTGGATC
TCAACAGCGGTAAGATCCTTGAGAGTTTTCGCCCCGAAGAACGTTTTCCAATGATGAGCACTTTTAAAGT
TCTGCTATGTGGCGCGGTATTATCCCGTATTGACGCCGGGCAAGAGCAACTCGGTCGCCGCATACACTAT
TCTCAGAATGACTTGGTTGAGTACTCACCAGTCACAGAAAAGCATCTTACGGATGGCATGACAGTAAGAG
AATTATGCAGTGCTGCCATAACCATGAGTGATAACACTGCGGCCAACTTACTTCTGACAACGATCGGAGG
ACCGAAGGAGCTAACCGCTTTTTTGCACAACATGGGGGATCATGTAACTCGCCTTGATCGTTGGGAACCG
GAGCTGAATGAAGCCATACCAAACGACGAGCGTGACACCACGATGCCTGTAGCAATGGCAACAACGTTGC
GCAAACTATTAACTGGCGAACTACTTACTCTAGCTTCCCGGCAACAATTAATAGACTGGATGGAGGCGGA
TAAAGTTGCAGGACCACTTCTGCGCTCGGCCCTTCCGGCTGGCTGGTTTATTGCTGATAAATCTGGAGCC
GGTGAGCGTGGGTCTCGCGGTATCATTGCAGCACTGGGGCCAGATGGTAAGCCCTCCCGTATCGTAGTTA
TCTACACGACGGGGAGTCAGGCAACTATGGATGAACGAAATAGACAGATCGCTGAGATAGGTGCCTCACT
GATTAAGCATTGGTAACTGTCAGACCAAGTTTACTCATATATACTTTAGATTGATTTAAAACTTCATTTT
TAATTTAAAAGGATCTAGGTGAAGATCCTTTTTGATAATCTCATGACCAAAATCCCTTAACGTGAGTTTT
CGTTCCACTGAGCGTCAGACCCCGTAGAAAAGATCAAAGGATCTTCTTGAGATCCTTTTTTTCTGCGCGT
AATCTGCTGCTTGCAAACAAAAAAACCACCGCTACCAGCGGTGGTTTGTTTGCCGGATCAAGAGCTACCA
ACTCTTTTTCCGAAGGTAACTGGCTTCAGCAGAGCGCAGATACCAAATACTGTTCTTCTAGTGTAGCCGT
AGTTAGGCCACCACTTCAAGAACTCTGTAGCACCGCCTACATACCTCGCTCTGCTAATCCTGTTACCAGT
GGCTGCTGCCAGTGGCGATAAGTCGTGTCTTACCGGGTTGGACTCAAGACGATAGTTACCGGATAAGGCG
CAGCGGTCGGGCTGAACGGGGGGTTCGTGCACACAGCCCAGCTTGGAGCGAACGACCTACACCGAACTGA
GATACCTACAGCGTGAGCTATGAGAAAGCGCCACGCTTCCCGAAGGGAGAAAGGCGGACAGGTATCCGGT
AAGCGGCAGGGTCGGAACAGGAGAGCGCACGAGGGAGCTTCCAGGGGGAAACGCCTGGTATCTTTATAGT
CCTGTCGGGTTTCGCCACCTCTGACTTGAGCGTCGATTTTTGTGATGCTCGTCAGGGGGGCGGAGCCTAT
GGAAAAACGCCAGCAACGCGGCCTTTTTACGGTTCCTGGCCTTTTGCTGGCCTTTTGCTCACATGTTACC
GTCGACGATGTAGGTCACGGTCTCGAAGCCGCGGTGCGGGTGCCAGGGCGTGCCCTTGGGCTCCCCGGGC
GCGTACTCCACCTCACCCATCTGGTCCATCATGATGAACGGGTCGAGGTGGCGGTAGTTGATCCCGGCGA
ACGCGCGGCGCACCGGGAAGCCCTCGCCCTCGAAACCGCTGGGCGCGGTGGTCACGGTGAGCACGGGACG
TGCGACGGCGTCGGCGGGTGCGGATACGCGGGGCAGCGTCAGCGGGTTCTCGACGGTCACGGCGGGCATG
TCGACAAGCCGAACATATGGGCGCGCCTAGTATGTATGTAAGTTAATAAAACCCATTTTTGCGGAAAGTA
GATAAAAAAAACATTTTTTTTTTTTACTGCACTGGATATCATTGAACTTATCTGATCAGTTTTAAATTTA
CTTCGATCCAAGGGTATTTGATGTACCAGGTTCTTTCGATTACCTCTCACTCAAAATGACATTCCACTCA
AAGTCAGCGCTGTTTGCCTCCTTCTCTGTCCACAGAAATATCGCCGTCTCTTTCGCCGCTGCGTCCGCTA
TCTCTTTCGCCACCGTTTGTAGCGTTACGTAGCGTCAATGTCCGCCTTCAGTTGCATTTTGTCAGCGGTT
TCGTGACGAAGCTCCAAGCGGTTTACGCCATCAATTAAACACAAAGTGCTGTGCCAAAACTCCTCTCGCT
TCTTATTTTTGTTTGTTTTTTGAGTGATTGGGGTGGTGATTGGTTTTGGGTGGGTAAGCAGGGGAAAGTG
TGAAAAATCCCGGCAATGGGCCAAGAGGATCAGGAGCTATTAATTCGCGGAGGCAGCAAACACCCATCTG
CCGAGCATCTGAACAATGTGAGTAGTACATGTGCATACATCTTAAGTTCACTTGATCTATAGGAACTGCG
ATTGCAACATCAAATTGTCTGCGGCGTGAGAACTGCGACCCACAAAAATCCCAAACCGCAATTGCACAAA
CAAATAGTGACACGAAACAGATTATTCTGGTAGCTGTTCTCGCTATATAAGACAATTTTTGAGATCATAT
CATGATCAAGACATCTAAAGGCATTCATTTTCGACTATATTCTTTTTTACAAAAAATATAACAACCAGAT
ATTTTAAGCTGATCCTAGATGCACAAAAAATAAATAAAAGTATAAACCTACTTCGTAGGATACTTCGGGG
TACTTTTTGTTCGGGGTTAGATGAGCATAACGCTTGTAGTTGATATTTGAGATCCCCTATCATTGCAGGG
TGACAGCGGAGCGGCTTCGCAGAGCTGCATTAACCAGGGCTTCGGGCAGGCCAAAAACTACGGCACGCTC
CGGCCACCCAGTCCGCCGGAGGACTCCGGTTCAGGGAGCGGCCAACTAGCCGAGAACCTCACCTATGCCT
GGCACAATATGGACATCTTTGGGGCGGTCAATCAGCCGGGCTCCGGATGGCGGCAGCTGGTCAACCGGAC
ACGCGGACTATTCTGCAACGAGCGACACATACCGGCGCCCAGGAAACATTTGCTCAAGAACGGTGAGTTT
CTATTCGCAGTCGGCTGATCTGTGTGAAATCTTAATAAAGGGTCCAATTACCAATTTGAAACTCAGTTTG
CGGCGTGGCCTATCCGGGCGAACTTTTGGCCGTGATGGGCAGTTCCGGTGCCGGAAAGACGACCCTGCTG
AATGCCCTTGCCTTTCGATCGCCGCAGGGCATCCAAGTATCGCCATCCGGGATGCGACTGCTCAATGGCC
AACCTGTGGACGCCAAGGAGATGCAGGCCAGGTGCGCCTATGTCCAGCAGGATGACCTCTTTATCGGCTC
CCTAACGGCCAGGGAACACCTGATTTTCCAAGCCATGGTGCGGATGCCACGACATCTGACCTATCGGCAG
CGAGTGGCCCGCGTGGATCAGGTGATCCAGGAGCTTTCGCTCAGCAAATGTCAGCACACGATCATCGGTG
TGCCCGGCAGGGTGAAAGGTCTGTCCGGCGGAGAAAGGAAGCGTCTGGCATTCGCCTCCGAGGCTCTAAC
CGATCCGCCGCTTCTGATCTGCGATGAGCCCACCTCCGGACTGGACTCCTTTACCGCCCACAGCGTCGTC
CAGGTGCTGAAGAAGCTGTCGCAGAAGGGCAAGACCGTCATCCTGACCATTCATCAGCCGTCTTCCGAGC
TGTTTGAGCTCTTTGACAAGATCCTTCTGATGGCCGAGGGCAGGGTAGCTTTCTTGGGCACTCCCAGCGA
AGCCGTCGACTTCTTTTCCTAGTGAGTTCGATGTGTTTATTAAGGGTATCTAGTATTACATAACATCTCA
ACTCCTATCCAGCGTGGGTGCCCAGTGTCCTACCAACTACAATCCGGCGGACTTTTACGTACAGGTGTTG
GCCGTTGTGCCCGGACGGGAGATCGAGTCCCGTGATCGGATCGCCAAGATATGCGACAATTTTGCCATTA
GCAAAGTAGCCCGGGATATGGAGCAGTTGTTGGCCACCAAAAATCTGGAGAAGCCACTGGAGCAGCCGGA
GAATGGGTACACCTACAAGGCCACCTGGTTCATGCAGTTCCGGGCGGTCCTGTGGCGATCCTGGCTGTCG
GTGCTCAAGGAACCACTCCTCGTAAAAGTGCGACTTATTCAGACAACGGTGAGTGGTTCCAGTGGAAACA
AATGATATAACGCTTACAATTCTTGGAAACAAATTCGCTAGATTTTAGATAGAATTGCCTGATTCCACAC
CCTTCTTAGTTTTTTTCAATGAGATGTATAGTTTATAGTTTTGCAGAAGATAAATAAATTTCATTTAACT
CGCGAATATTAATGAGATGCGAGTAACATTTTAATTTGCAGATGGTTGCCATCTTGATTGGCCTCATCTT
TTTGGGCCAACAACTCACGCAAGTGGGTGTGATGAATATCAACGGAGCCATCTTCCTCTTCCTGACCAAC
ATGACCTTTCAAAACGTCTTTGCCACGATAAATGTAAGTCATGTTTAGAATACATTTGCATTTCAATAAT
TTACTAACTTTCTAATGAATCGATTCGATTTAGGTGTTCACCTCAGAGCTGCCAGTTTTTATGAGGGAGG
CCCGAAGTCGACTTTATCGCTGTGACACATACTTTCTGGGCAAAACGATTGCCGAATTGCCGCTTTTTCT
CACAGTGCCACTGGTCTTCACGGCGATTGCCTATCCGATGATCGGACTGCGGGCCGGAGTGCTGCACTTC
TTCAACTGCCTGGCGCTGGTCACTCTGGTGGCCAATGTGTCAACGTCCTTCGGATATCTAATATCCTGCG
CCAGCTCCTCGACCTCGATGGCGCTGTCTGTGGGTCCGCCGGTTATCATACCATTCCTGCTCTTTGGCGG
CTTCTTCTTGAACTCGGGCTCGGTGCCAGTATACCTCAAATGGTTGTCGTACCTCTCATGGTTCCGTTAC
GCCAACGAGGGTCTGCTGATTAACCAATGGGCGGACGTGGAGCCGGGCGAAATTAGCTGCACATCGTCGA
ACACCACGTGCCCCAGTTCGGGCAAGGTCATCCTGGAGACGCTTAACTTCTCCGCCGCCGATCTGCCGCT
GGACTACGTGGGTCTGGCCATTCTCATCGTGAGCTTCCGGGTGCTCGCATATCTGGCTCTAAGACTTCGG
GCCCGACGCAAGGAGTAGCCGACATATATCCGAAATAACTGCTTGTTTTTTTTTTTTACCATTATTACCA
TCGTGTTTACTGTTTATTGCCCCCTCAAAAAGCTAATGTAATTATATTTGTGCCAATAAAAACAAGATAT
GACCTATAGAATACAAGTATTTCCCCTTCGAACATCCCCACAAGTAGACTTTGGATTTGTCTTCTAACCA
AAAGACTTACACACCTGCATACCTTACATCAAAAACTCGTTTATCGCTACATAAAACACCGGGATATATT
TTTTATATACATACTTTTCAAATCGCGCGCCCTCTTCATAATTCACCTCCACCACACCACGTTTCGTAGT
TGCTCTTTCGCTGTCTCCCACCCGCTCTCCGCAACACATTCACCTTTTGTTCGACGACCTTGGAGCGACT
GTCGTTAGTTCCGCGCGATTCGGTTCGCTCAAATGGTTCCGAGTGGTTCATTTCGTCTCAATAGAAATTA
GTAATAAATATTTGTATGTACAATTTATTTGCTCCAATATATTTGTATATATTTCCCTCACAGCTATATT
TATTCTAATTTAATATTATGACTTTTTAAGGTAATTTTTTGTGACCTGTTCGGAGTGATTAGCGTTACAA
TTTGAACTGAAAGTGACATCCAGTGTTTGTTCCTTGTGTAGATGCATCTCAAAAAAATGGTGGGCATAAT
AGTGTTGTTTATATATATCAAAAATAACAACTATAATAATAAGAATACATTTAATTTAGAAAATGCTTGG
ATTTCACTGGAACTAGGGCGCGCCTCCGGAACATAATGGTGCAGGGCGCTGACTTCCGCGTTTCCAGACT
TTACGAAACACGGAAACCGAAGACCATTCATGTTGTTGCTCAGGTCGCAGACGTTTTGCAGCAGCAGTCG
CTTCACGTTCGCTCGCGTATCGGTGATTCATTCTGCTAACCAGTAAGGCAACCCCGCCAGCCTAGCCGGG
TCCTCAACGACAGGAGCACGATCATGCGCACCCGTGGCCAGGGCCGCAAGCTCTAGCGCATGCCTGCAGG
TCGGAGTACTGTCCTCCGAGCGGAGTACTGTCCTCCGAGCGGAGTACTGTCCTCCGAGCGGAGTACTGTC
CTCCGAGCGGAGTACTGTCCTCCGAGCGGAGACTCTAGCACTAGTGCATGCCTGCAGGTCGGAGTACTGT
CCTCCGAGCGGAGTACTGTCCTCCGAGCGGAGTACTGTCCTCCGAGCGGAGTACTGTCCTCCGAGCGGAG
TACTGTCCTCCGAGCGGAGACTCTAGCGACGTCGAGCGCCGGAGTATAAATAGAGGCGCTTCGTCTACGG
AGCGACAATTCAATTCAAACAAGCAAAGTGAACACGTCGCTAAGCGAAAGCTAAGCAAATAAACAAGCGC
AGCTGAACAAGCTAAACAATCTGCAGTAAAGTGCAAGTTAAAGTGAATCAATTAAAAGTAACCAGCAACC
AAGTAAATCAACTGCAACTACTGAAATCTGCCAAGAAGTAATTATTGAATACAAGAAGAGAACTCTGAAT
AGATCTAAAAGGTAGGTTCAACCACTGATGCCTAGGCACACCGAAACGACTAACCCTAATTCTTATCCTT
TACTTCAGGCGGCCGCGGCTCGAGCAAAATGACCGCCGTGAGCACCACCGCCACCACCGTGCTGCAGGCC
ACCCAGAGCGATGTGCTGCAGGAGATCCAGAGCAACTTCCTGCTGAACAGCAGCATCTGGGTGAACATCG
CCCTGGCCGGAGTGGTGATCCTGCTGTTCGTGGCCATGGGCCGCGATCTGGAGAGCCCCCGCGCCAAGCT
GATCTGGGTGGCCACCATGCTGGTGCCCCTGGTGAGCATCAGCAGCTACGCCGGACTGGCCAGCGGCCTG
ACCGTGGGCTTCCTGCAGATGCCCCCCGGCCACGCCCTGGCCGGACAGGAGGTGCTGAGCCCCTGGGGCC
GCTACCTGACCTGGACCTTCAGCACCCCCATGATCCTGCTGGCCCTGGGCCTGCTGGCCGATACCGATAT
CGCCAGCCTGTTCACCGCCATCACCATGGATATCGGCATGTGCGTGACCGGCCTGGCCGCCGCCCTGATC
ACCAGCAGCCACCTGCTGCGCTGGGTGTTCTACGGCATCAGCTGCGCCTTCTTCGTGGCCGTGCTGTACG
TGCTGCTGGTGCAGTGGCCCGCCGATGCCGAGGCCGCCGGAACCAGCGAGATCTTCGGCACCCTGCGCAT
CCTGACCGTGGTGCTGTGGCTGGGCTACCCCATCCTGTTCGCCCTGGGCAGCGAGGGCGTGGCCCTGCTG
AGCGTGGGCGTGACCAGCTGGGGCTACAGCGGCCTGGATATCCTGGCCAAGTACGTGTTCGCCTTCCTGC
TGCTGCGCTGGGTGGCCGCCAACGAGGGCACCGTGAGCGGCAGCGGCATGGGCATCGGCAGCGGAGGCGC
CGCCCCCGCCGACGATGCGATCGCTGCTGCCGCCGCGGCGGCCAAGAGCAGGATCACCAGCGAGGGCGAG
TACATCCCCCTGGACCAGATCGACATCAACGGAGGTTCAGGCGGAACCGGTGTGAGCAAGGGCGAGGAGG
ACAACATGGCCATCATCAAGGAGTTCATGCGCTTCAAGGTGCACATGGAGGGCTCCGTGAACGGCCACGA
GTTCGAGATCGAGGGCGAGGGCGAGGGCCGCCCCTACGAGGGCACCCAGACCGCCAAGCTGAAGGTGACC
AAGGGCGGCCCCCTGCCCTTCGCCTGGGACATCCTGTCCCCTCAGTTCATGTACGGCTCCAAGGCCTACG
TGAAGCACCCCGCCGACATCCCCGACTACTTGAAGCTGTCCTTCCCCGAGGGCTTCAAGTGGGAGCGCGT
GATGAACTTCGAGGACGGCGGCGTGGTGACCGTGACCCAGGACTCCTCCCTGCAGGACGGCGAGTTCATC
TACAAGGTGAAGCTGCGCGGCACCAACTTCCCCTCCGACGGCCCCGTAATGCAGAAGAAGACCATGGGCT
GGGAGGCCTCCTCCGAGCGGATGTACCCCGAGGACGGCGCCCTGAAGGGCGAGATCAAGCAGAGGCTGAA
GCTGAAGGACGGCGGCCACTACGACGCCGAGGTCAAGACCACCTACAAGGCCAAGAAGCCCGTGCAGCTG
CCCGGCGCCTACAACGTCAACATCAAGCTGGACATCACCTCCCACAACGAGGACTACACCATCGTGGAAC
AGTACGAGCGCGCCGAGGGCCGCCACTCCACCGGCGGCATGGACGAGCTGTACAAGTTCTGCTACGAGAA
CGAGGTGTAATCTAGAGGATCTTTGTGAAGGAACCTTACTTCTGTGGTGTGACATAATTGGACAAACTAC
CTACAGAGATTTAAAGCTCTAAGGTAAATATAAAATTTTTAAGTGTATAATGTGTTAAACTACTGATTCT
AATTGTTTGTGTATTTTAGATTCCAACCTATGGAACTGATGAATGGGAGCAGTGGTGGAATGCCTTTAAT
GAGGAAAACCTGTTTTGCTCAGAAGAAATGCCATCTAGTGATGATGAGGCTACTGCTGACTCTCAACATT
CTACTCCTCCAAAAAAGAAGAGAAAGGTAGAAGACCCCAAGGACTTTCCTTCAGAATTGCTAAGTTTTTT
GAGTCATGCTGTGTTTAGTAATAGAACTCTTGCTTGCTTTGCTATTTACACCACAAAGGAAAAAGCTGCA
CTGCTATACAAGAAAATTATGGAAAAATATTTGATGTATAGTGCCTTGACTAGAGATCATAATCAGCCAT
ACCACATTTGTAGAGGTTTTACTTGCTTTAAAAAACCTCCCACACCTCCCCCTGAACCTGAAACATAAAA
TGAATGCAATTGTTGTTGTTAACTTGTTTATTGCAGCTTATAATGGTTACAAATAAAGCAATAGCATCAC
AAATTTCACAAATAAAGCATTTTTTTCACTGCATTCTAGTTGTGGTTTGTCCAAACTCATCAATGTATCT
TATCATGTCTGGATCGATCTGGCCGGCCGTTTAAACGAATTCTTGAAGACGAAAGGGCCTCGTGATACGC
CTATTTTTATAGGTTAATGTCATGATAATAATGGTTTCTTA
Features (pLannotate 1.2.2; 20 found; start..end, strand, type, name):
     31..135     +  promoter       AmpR promoter: bla
    136..996     +  CDS            AmpR: β-lactamase; bla; confers resistance to ampicillin, carbenicillin, and related antibiotics
   1167..1755    +  rep_origin     ori: high-copy-number ColE1/pMB1/pBR322/pUC origin of replication
   1842..1911    +  protein_bind   attB: attB site for the φC31 integrase (Groth et al., 2000) phage φC31 integrase
   2127..6246    +  gene           mini-white: white; This modified version of the white gene lacks part of the first intron.
   6251..6406    +  CDS            YPB1_ECOLX (fragment): Protein predicted: Swiss-Prot protein existence level 4. From Escherichia coli.
   6512..6606    +  protein_bind   5X UAS: five tandem copies of the "ScaI site" 17-mer CGGAGTACTGTCCTCCG, an upstream activating sequence (UAS) that efficiently binds yeast Gal4 (Webster et al., 1988; Pfeiffer et al., 2010) GAL4
   6625..6641    -  misc_feature   MCS (fragment): pUC18/19 multiple cloning site
   6640..6734    +  protein_bind   5X UAS: five tandem copies of the "ScaI site" 17-mer CGGAGTACTGTCCTCCG, an upstream activating sequence (UAS) that efficiently binds yeast Gal4 (Webster et al., 1988; Pfeiffer et al., 2010) GAL4
   6759..6997    +  promoter       hsp70 promoter: Drosophila melanogaster hsp70Bb promoter
   7012..7078    +  intron         Mhc intron: modified Drosophila myosin heavy chain intron 16 (Pfeiffer et al., 2010)
   7099..7905    +  CDS            hop: BACH_HALHS - Experimental evidence at protein level: Swiss-Prot protein existence level 1. Light-driven anion pump. From Halobacterium halobium (strain shark).
   7954..8016    +  CDS            KCNJ2 (fragment): KCNJ2_HUMAN - Also known as IRK1. Experimental evidence at protein level: Swiss-Prot protein existence level 1. Probably participates in establishing action potential waveform and excitability of neuronal and muscle tissues. Inward rectifier potassium channels are characterized by a greater tendency to allow potassium to flow into the cell rather than out of it. Their voltage dependence is regulated by the concentration of extracellular potassium; as external potassium is raised, the voltage range of the channel opening shifts to more positive voltages. The inward rectification is mainly due t
   8032..8736    +  CDS            mCherry: mCherry is a basic (constitutively fluorescent) red fluorescent protein published in 2004, derived from Discosoma sp.. It is reported to be a very rapidly-maturing monomer with low acid sensitivity.
   8768..8842    +  CDS            small t antigen (fragment): SV40 (simian virus 40) small t antigen
   8844..8909    +  intron         small t intron: SV40 (simian virus 40) small t antigen intron
   9039..9059    +  CDS            SV40 NLS: nuclear localization signal of SV40 (simian virus 40) large T antigen
   9066..9200    +  CDS            LT_POVHA (fragment): Protein inferred from homology: Swiss-Prot protein existence level 3. Isoform large T antigen is a key early protein essential for both driving viral replication and inducing cellular transformation. Plays a role in viral genome replication by driving entry of quiescent cells into the cell cycle and by autoregulating the synthesis of viral early mRNA. Displays highly oncogenic activities by corrupting the host cellular checkpoint mechanisms that guard cell division and the transcription, replication, and repair of DNA. Participates in the modulation of cellular gene expression preceeding viral
   9225..9308    +  CDS            large T antigen (fragment): large T antigen from SV40 (simian virus 40)
   9331..9465    +  polyA_signal   SV40 poly(A) signal: SV40 polyadenylation signal
