[The description below was written by a language model from this plasmid's Addgene catalogue record and pLannotate feature annotations shown in this document.]
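Description:
10XUAS IVS Jaws mCherry_tr is a Drosophila transgenesis and expression plasmid of about 9.6 kb for GAL4-dependent expression of the inhibitory optogenetic tool Jaws fused to mCherry. In E. coli it is maintained through a high-copy ColE1/pUC-type origin and selected with ampicillin via the β-lactamase gene. For making transgenic flies, the backbone carries a φC31 integrase attB site, which allows site-specific integration into a genomic attP landing site, and a mini-white gene that serves as an eye-colour marker for identifying transformants.

The expression cassette begins with two tandem 5X UAS blocks (ten Gal4 binding sites in total) placed upstream of the Drosophila hsp70Bb promoter, so transcription depends on a GAL4 driver supplied in the cells of interest. A modified myosin heavy chain intron (the "IVS" of the name) sits in the 5′ leader, an arrangement generally used to boost expression. The coding region, cloned between XhoI and XbaI, is annotated by homology as a halobacterial light-driven anion pump, consistent with Jaws being a red-shifted microbial rhodopsin that silences neurons. It is followed by a short fragment of the human Kir2.1 (KCNJ2) potassium channel, which probably corresponds to the "trafficked" designation as a membrane-trafficking signal, and then mCherry as a red fluorescent tag. The catalogue lists fly as the insert species, although none of these annotated coding parts is of fly origin. The small t intron, the small t and large T antigen fragments and the poly(A) signal together form the SV40 3′ terminator region, not expressed proteins. The depositor and sequencing-derived records differ by only a few nucleotides and show the same features. The plasmid is intended for cell-type-specific optical inhibition in Drosophila.
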