Addgene plasmid #111550: 10XUAS IVS Jaws mCherry_tr
Purpose: Optogenetics in Drosophila: UAS-induced expression of Jaws mCherry
Depositing lab: Vivek Jayaraman. Depositing organization: HHMI, Janelia Research Campus. Publication: Noninvasive optical inhibition with a red-shifted microbial rhodopsin. Chuong AS, Miri ML, Busskamp V, Matthews GA, Acker LC, Sorensen AT, Young A, Klapoetke NC, Henninger MA, Kodandaramaiah SB, Ogawa M, Ramanlal SB, Bandler RC, Allen BD, Forest CR, Chow BY, Han X, Lin Y, Tye KM, Roska B, Cardin JA, Boyden ES. Nat Neurosci. 2014 Aug;17(8):1123-9. doi: 10.1038/nn.3752. Epub 2014 Jul 6. PubMed 24997763.
Backbone
  Vector backbone: 10XUAS IVS sv40
  Vector type: Insect Expression
Growth in bacteria
  Bacterial resistance: Ampicillin, 100 μg/mL
  Growth temperature: 37°C
  Growth strain: DH5alpha
  Copy number: High Copy
Gene/Insert
  Gene/Insert name: Jaws_mCherry_trafficked
  Species: D. melanogaster (fly)
  Mutation: wt
  Promoter: hsp70
  Cloning method: Restriction Enzyme; 5′ cloning site XhoI (not destroyed); 3′ cloning site XbaI (not destroyed)
Terms and licenses: Academic/Nonprofit Terms; Industry Terms: Not Available to Industry
How to cite: 10XUAS IVS Jaws mCherry_tr was a gift from Vivek Jayaraman (Addgene plasmid # 111550 ; http://n2t.net/addgene:111550 ; RRID:Addgene_111550)
